>Addgene plasmid #179815 | pPOTv7-hygro-10FLAG | addgene full sequence | sequence record 355735 | Addgene NGS Result
GGGCGAATTGGGCCCGTATAATGCAGACCTGCTGCAAGCTAGGGGCACAGCAAGGTCTTCTGAAATTCAT
GTTTTTTTTTTTTTTACTCTGCATTGCAGTCTCCGCTCTTATTTAGTTTTGCTTTACGTAAGGTCTCGTT
GCTGCCATAAAATAAGCTCTAGTGGAATTCATGAAAAAGCCTGAACTCACCGCGACGTCTGTCGAGAAGT
TTCTGATCGAAAAGTTCGACAGCGTCTCCGACCTGATGCAGCTCTCGGAGGGCGAAGAATCTCGTGCTTT
CAGCTTCGATGTAGGAGGGCGTGGATATGTCCTGCGGGTAAATAGCTGCGCCGATGGTTTCTACAAAGAT
CGTTATGTTTATCGGCACTTTGCATCGGCCGCGCTCCCGATTCCGGAAGTGCTTGACATTGGGGAATTTA
GCGAGAGCCTGACCTATTGCATCTCCCGCCGTGCACAGGGTGTCACGTTGCAAGACCTGCCTGAAACCGA
ACTGCCCGCTGTTCTGCAGCCGGTCGCGGAGGCAATGGATGCGATCGCTGCGGCCGATCTTAGCCAGACG
AGCGGGTTCGGCCCATTCGGACCGCAAGGAATCGGTCAATACACTACATGGCGTGATTTTATATGCGCGA
TTGCTGATCCCCATGTGTATCACTGGCAAACTGTGATGGACGACACCGTCAGTGCGTCCGTCGCGCAGGC
TCTCGATGAGCTGATGCTTTGGGCCGAGGACTGCCCCGAAGTCCGGCACCTCGTGCACGCGGATTTCGGC
TCCAACAATGTCCTGACGGACAATGGCCGCATAACAGCGGTCATTGACTGGAGCGAGGCGATGTTCGGGG
ATTCCCAATACGAGGTCGCCAACATCTTCTTCTGGAGGCCGTGGTTGGCTTGTATGGAGCAGCAGACGCG
CTACTTCGAGCGGAGGCATCCGGAGCTTGCAGGATCGCCTCGGCTCCGGGCGTATATGCTCCGCATTGGT
CTTGACCAACTCTATCAGAGCTTGGTTGACGGCAATTTCGATGATGCAGCTTGGGCGCAGGGTCGATGCG
ACGCAATCGTCCGATCCGGAGCCGGGACTGTCGGGCGTACACAAATCGCCCGCAGAAGCGCGGCCGTCTG
GACCGATGGCTGTGTAGAAGTACTCGCCGATAGTGGAAACCGACGCCCCAGCACTCGTCCGAGGGCAAAG
GAATAGCCATGGTGCCCATTTAGTTGGCCTTTCCCTTGTCTCGTGTCTTTTCCGTGGAAAGGTTCCCGGA
GTAATCTGATGGCACAGCAGGGAGGTGCGCCTGCAGGTTGGTTAGGAAGGGGGGATGATGTAAAAGAAGA
AAATGGGGGGATTCGAGCCCCACGCGTTGCTCAAGCTGTGTAGCGCAGGCGTTTCCTTACATATTTCTCT
AACAGGCACGGAAGCCTAACAAATACACTTGGCTTATTTTTTTGCCCCCTCATGTCTTGTACAAATATTT
GCGATAGCTTAGCTATCAGCCACATTAATCAAACAAGTATACCAACAAGCCCGAAAACAGAAACTCAACT
GCAACGGGTACCTATGGGTTCTGGTAGTGGTTCCGGTTCCGGTTCTAAGCTTGACTATAAAGATGACGAT
GACAAGGGGTCCGACTACAAGGATGACGATGACAAGGGCAGTGACTATAAGGACGATGATGATAAAGGAT
CAGATTACAAAGACGACGACGATAAGGGCTCAGACTACAAAGATGACGATGACAAAGGGAGCGATTACAA
GGATGACGATGATAAAGGATCAGACTACAAGGACGACGACGATAAAGGGAGTGACTACAAAGATGATGAT
GACAAGGGTTCGGATTACAAAGACGACGATGACAAGGGGAGCGATTACAAGGATGATGACGATAAGGGAT
CCGGATCAGGATCTGGATCAGGATCGGGTAGTTAAGAGCTCCGCTGCGCTTAAATGTCTTTCATTATAAT
CAATGTATAACCTTTATGTAGTATTTCAATCTATGCCGCTGTGTACGTGCACTGCGGTGCCTATCCTTCG
GCATTAGAGAGTCACTGTTTGTGTAGATCGTAGCTGCATGTCTGACATCTGGTTCATTAGTGCCGTTTTG
AGTCTGCACTGTTGTGCAACTTGATATTCATCACTGCACACCAACCGTGTGTTTCCTCCTTTGGGTGCAC
CCTTTAATCCTTGTCTTCTCCTTTTTTGTCTCTTTCCCCCTCGAAAAGGTGTCAAACTACTGCCGCATAA
ACTACGGTTATCCCAAATTTAAGAGAAAGCAATAAAGCATCAGCTAGCATGAAAAAGCCTGAACTCACCG
CGACGTCTGTCGAGAAGTTTCTGATCGAAAAGTTCGACAGCGTCTCCGACCTGATGCAGCTCTCGGAGGG
CGAAGAATCTCGTGCTTTCAGCTTCGATGTAGGAGGGCGTGGATATGTCCTGCGGGTAAATAGCTGCGCC
GATGGTTTCTACAAAGATCGTTATGTTTATCGGCACTTTGCATCGGCCGCGCTCCCGATTCCGGAAGTGC
TTGACATTGGGGAATTTAGCGAGAGCCTGACCTATTGCATCTCCCGCCGTGCACAGGGTGTCACGTTGCA
AGACCTGCCTGAAACCGAACTGCCCGCTGTTCTGCAGCCGGTCGCGGAGGCAATGGATGCGATCGCTGCG
GCCGATCTTAGCCAGACGAGCGGGTTCGGCCCATTCGGACCGCAAGGAATCGGTCAATACACTACATGGC
GTGATTTTATATGCGCGATTGCTGATCCCCATGTGTATCACTGGCAAACTGTGATGGACGACACCGTCAG
TGCGTCCGTCGCGCAGGCTCTCGATGAGCTGATGCTTTGGGCCGAGGACTGCCCCGAAGTCCGGCACCTC
GTGCACGCGGATTTCGGCTCCAACAATGTCCTGACGGACAATGGCCGCATAACAGCGGTCATTGACTGGA
GCGAGGCGATGTTCGGGGATTCCCAATACGAGGTCGCCAACATCTTCTTCTGGAGGCCGTGGTTGGCTTG
TATGGAGCAGCAGACGCGCTACTTCGAGCGGAGGCATCCGGAGCTTGCAGGATCGCCTCGGCTCCGGGCG
TATATGCTCCGCATTGGTCTTGACCAACTCTATCAGAGCTTGGTTGACGGCAATTTCGATGATGCAGCTT
GGGCGCAGGGTCGATGCGACGCAATCGTCCGATCCGGAGCCGGGACTGTCGGGCGTACACAAATCGCCCG
CAGAAGCGCGGCCGTCTGGACCGATGGCTGTGTAGAAGTACTCGCCGATAGTGGAAACCGACGCCCCAGC
ACTCGTCCGAGGGCAAAGGAATAGCTCGAGTGCCCATTTAGTTGGCTTTTCCCTTGTCTCGTGTCTTTTC
CGTGGAAAGGTTCCCGGAGTAATCTGATGGCACAGCAGGGAGGTGCGCCTGCAGGTTGGTTAGGAAGGGG
GGATGATGTAAAAGAAGAAAATGGGGGGATTCGAGCCCCGCACAGGTCTCTCAAATTGGATGCATAGCTT
GAGTATTCTATAGTGTCACCTAAATAGCTTGGCGTAATCATGGTCATAGCTGTTTCCTGTGTGAAATTGT
TATCCGCTCACAATTCCACACAACATACGAGCCGGAAGCATAAAGTGTAAAGCCTGGGGTGCCTAATGAG
TGAGCTAACTCACATTAATTGCGTTGCGCTCACTGCCCGCTTTCCAGTCGGGAAACCTGTCGTGCCAGCT
GCATTAATGAATCGGCCAACGCGCGGGGAGAGGCGGTTTGCGTATTGGGCGCTCTTCCGCTTCCTCGCTC
ACTGACTCGCTGCGCTCGGTCGTTCGGCTGCGGCGAGCGGTATCAGCTCACTCAAAGGCGGTAATACGGT
TATCCACAGAATCAGGGGATAACGCAGGAAAGAACATGTGAGCAAAAGGCCAGCAAAAGGCCAGGAACCG
TAAAAAGGCCGCGTTGCTGGCGTTTTTCCATAGGCTCCGCCCCCCTGACGAGCATCACAAAAATCGACGC
TCAAGTCAGAGGTGGCGAAACCCGACAGGACTATAAAGATACCAGGCGTTTCCCCCTGGAAGCTCCCTCG
TGCGCTCTCCTGTTCCGACCCTGCCGCTTACCGGATACCTGTCCGCCTTTCTCCCTTCGGGAAGCGTGGC
GCTTTCTCATAGCTCACGCTGTAGGTATCTCAGTTCGGTGTAGGTCGTTCGCTCCAAGCTGGGCTGTGTG
CACGAACCCCCCGTTCAGCCCGACCGCTGCGCCTTATCCGGTAACTATCGTCTTGAGTCCAACCCGGTAA
GACACGACTTATCGCCACTGGCAGCAGCCACTGGTAACAGGATTAGCAGAGCGAGGTATGTAGGCGGTGC
TACAGAGTTCTTGAAGTGGTGGCCTAACTACGGCTACACTAGAAGAACAGTATTTGGTATCTGCGCTCTG
CTGAAGCCAGTTACCTTCGGAAAAAGAGTTGGTAGCTCTTGATCCGGCAAACAAACCACCGCTGGTAGCG
GTGGTTTTTTTGTTTGCAAGCAGCAGATTACGCGCAGAAAAAAAGGATCTCAAGAAGATCCTTTGATCTT
TTCTACGGGGTCTGACGCTCAGTGGAACGAAAACTCACGTTAAGGGATTTTGGTCATGAGATTATCAAAA
AGGATCTTCACCTAGATCCTTTTAAATTAAAAATGAAGTTTTAAATCAATCTAAAGTATATATGAGTAAA
CTTGGTCTGACAGTTACCAATGCTTAATCAGTGAGGCACCTATCTCAGCGATCTGTCTATTTCGTTCATC
CATAGTTGCCTGACTCCCCGTCGTGTAGATAATTACGATACGGGAGGGCTTACCATCTGGCCCCAGTGCT
GCAATGATACCGCGAGACCCACGCTCACCGGCTCCAGATTTATCAGCAATAAACCAGCCAGCCGGAAGGG
CCGAGCGCAGAAGTGGTCCTGCAACTTTATCCGCCTCCATCCAGTCTATTAATTGTTGCCGGGAAGCTAG
AGTAAGTAGTTCGCCAGTTAATAGTTTGCGCAACGTTGTTGCCATTGCTACAGGCATCGTGGTGTCACGC
TCGTCGTTTGGTATGGCTTCATTCAGCTCCGGTTCCCAACGATCAAGGCGAGTTACATGATCCCCCATGT
TGTGCAAAAAAGCGGTTAGCTCCTTCGGTCCTCCGATCGTTGTCAGAAGTAAGTTGGCCGCAGTGTTATC
ACTCATGGTTATGGCAGCACTGCATAATTCTCTTACTGTCATGCCATCCGTAAGATGCTTTTCTGTGACT
GGTGAGTACTCAACCAAGTCATTCTGAGAATAGTGTATGCGGCGACCGAGTTGCTCTTGCCCGGCGTCAA
TACGGGATAATACCGCGCCACATAGCAGAACTTTAAAAGTGCTCATCATTGGAAAACGTTCTTCGGGGCG
AAAACTCTCAAGGATCTTACCGCTGTTGAGATCCAGTTCGATGTAACCCACTCGTGCACCCAACTGATCT
TCAGCATCTTTTACTTTCACCAGCGTTTCTGGGTGAGCAAAAACAGGAAGGCAAAATGCCGCAAAAAAGG
GAATAAGGGCGACACGGAAATGTTGAATACTCATACTCTTCCTTTTTCAATATTATTGAAGCATTTATCA
GGGTTATTGTCTCATGAGCGGATACATATTTGAATGTATTTAGAAAAATAAACAAATAGGGGTTCCGCGC
ACATTTCCCCGAAAAGTGCCACCTGATGCGGTGTGAAATACCGCACAGATGCGTAAGGAGAAAATACCGC
ATCAGGAAATTGTAAGCGTTAATATTTTGTTAAAATTCGCGTTAAATTTTTGTTAAATCAGCTCATTTTT
TAACCAATAGGCCGAAATCGGCAAAATCCCTTATAAATCAAAAGAATAGACCGAGATAGGGT
[37 nt withheld, positions 5873-5909]
AAAGAACGTGGACTCCAACGTCAAAGG
[49 nt withheld, positions 5937-5985]
T
[91 nt withheld, positions 5987-6077]
G
[98 nt withheld, positions 6079-6176]
ACTTAATGCGCCGCTACAGGGCGCGTCCATTCGCCATTCAGGCTGCGCAACTGTTGGGAAGGGCGATCGG
TGCGGGCCTCTTCGCTATTACGCCAGCTGGCGAAAGGGGGATGTGCTGCAAGGCGATTAAGTTGGGTAAC
GCCAGGGTTTTCCCAGTCACGACGTTGTAAAACGACGGCCAGTGAATTGTAATACGACTCACTATA
Features (pLannotate 1.2.2; 23 found; start..end, strand, type, name):
    171..1193    +  CDS            hph: KHYB_ECOLX - Experimental evidence at protein level: Swiss-Prot protein existence level 1. The aminoglycoside phosphotransferases achieve inactivation of their antibiotic substrates by phosphorylation. Only phosphorylates hygromycin and closely related compounds such as demethyl analogs and destomycin. From Escherichia coli.
   1626..1646    +  CDS            FLAG (fragment): FLAG® epitope tag, followed by an enterokinase cleavage site
   1653..1672    +  CDS            3xFLAG (fragment): three tandem FLAG® epitope tags
   1683..1706    +  CDS            5xFLAG (fragment): five tandem FLAG® epitope tags
   1713..1735    +  CDS            3xFLAG (fragment): three tandem FLAG® epitope tags, followed by an enterokinase cleavage site
   1743..1765    +  CDS            2xFLAG (fragment): two tandem FLAG® epitope tags
   1773..1789    +  CDS            5xFLAG (fragment): five tandem FLAG® epitope tags
   1803..1819    +  CDS            3xFLAG (fragment): three tandem FLAG® epitope tags
   1833..1856    +  CDS            FLAG: FLAG® epitope tag, followed by an enterokinase cleavage site
   1863..1887    +  CDS            2xFLAG (fragment): two tandem FLAG® epitope tags
   2289..3311    +  CDS            hph: KHYB_ECOLX - Experimental evidence at protein level: Swiss-Prot protein existence level 1. The aminoglycoside phosphotransferases achieve inactivation of their antibiotic substrates by phosphorylation. Only phosphorylates hygromycin and closely related compounds such as demethyl analogs and destomycin. From Escherichia coli.
   3507..3525    -  promoter       SP6 promoter: promoter for bacteriophage SP6 RNA polymerase
   3567..3583    -  protein_bind   lac operator: The lac repressor binds to the lac operator to inhibit transcription in E. coli. This inhibition can be relieved by adding lactose or isopropyl-β-D-thiogalactopyranoside (IPTG). lac repressor encoded by lacI
   3591..3621    -  promoter       lac promoter: promoter for the E. coli lac operon
   3636..3657    -  protein_bind   CAP binding site: CAP binding activates transcription in the presence of cAMP. E. coli catabolite activator protein
   3670..3762    -  CDS            lacI (fragment): lac repressor; lacI; The lac repressor binds to the lac operator to inhibit transcription in E. coli. This inhibition can be relieved by adding lactose or isopropyl-β-D-thiogalactopyranoside (IPTG).
   3945..4533    -  rep_origin     ori: high-copy-number ColE1/pMB1/pBR322/pUC origin of replication
   4704..5564    -  CDS            AmpR: β-lactamase; bla; confers resistance to ampicillin, carbenicillin, and related antibiotics
   5565..5669    -  promoter       AmpR promoter: bla
   5696..5746    +  misc_feature   bom (fragment): basis of mobility region from pBR322
   5747..6202    -  rep_origin     f1 ori (sequence partly withheld): f1 bacteriophage origin of replication; arrow indicates direction of (+) strand synthesis
   6206..6363    -  CDS            lacZα (fragment): LacZα fragment of β-galactosidase; lacZ fragment
   6366..2       +  promoter       T7 promoter (across the origin): promoter for bacteriophage T7 RNA polymerase
