[The description below was written by a language model from this plasmid's Addgene catalogue record and pLannotate feature annotations shown in this document.]
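Description:
pPOTv7-hygro-10FLAG is a PCR-only tagging (pPOT) template plasmid for endogenous gene tagging in Trypanosoma brucei. It is not an expression vector in the usual sense. It serves as a template from which a tagging cassette is amplified, normally with long primers that add homology to the target locus, so that the product integrates at the gene of interest and fuses the tag to the native protein. In E. coli it is maintained as a high-copy plasmid with a ColE1/pUC-type origin and ampicillin resistance (AmpR with its bla promoter). The backbone also carries an f1 origin, lacZα and lac promoter/operator remnants, and flanking T7 and SP6 promoters, all typical of a general cloning vector and not part of the trypanosome payload.

The payload is a synthetic 10xFLAG epitope tag, cloned between retained HindIII and BamHI sites. The annotation software detects it as a run of closely spaced full and partial FLAG matches spanning about 260 nt. Two copies of the hygromycin phosphotransferase gene (hph) flank the tag, one upstream and one downstream. This layout fits the pPOT design in which a single plasmid can yield either an N-terminal cassette (marker followed by tag) or a C-terminal cassette (tag followed by marker), each giving hygromycin selection of transfected parasites.

The promoter is recorded as "read through", meaning that expression relies on transcription from the tagged locus and not on a dedicated promoter. The unannotated stretches between hph and the tag presumably hold the RNA-processing sequences trypanosome genes need, but the record does not identify them. The multimerised FLAG tag suits sensitive antibody-based detection, localisation or purification of proteins expressed from their endogenous locus.
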