Addgene plasmid #179815: pPOTv7-hygro-10FLAG
Purpose: Trypanosoma brucei PCR only tagging (pPOT) vector for endogenous gene tagging
Depositing lab: Samuel Dean & Keith Gull. Depositing organization: University of Oxford. Publication: A comprehensive toolkit for protein localization and functional analysis in trypanosomatids. Paterou A, Saez Conde J, Tyc J, Sunter JD, Vaughan S, Gull K, Dean S. Open Biol. 2025 Apr;15(4):240361. doi: 10.1098/rsob.240361. Epub 2025 Apr 2. PubMed 40169015.
Backbone
  Vector backbone: pPOT
  Vector type: Unspecified
Growth in bacteria
  Bacterial resistance: Ampicillin, 100 μg/mL
  Growth temperature: 37°C
  Growth strain: NEB Stable
  Copy number: High Copy
Gene/Insert
  Gene/Insert name: 10xFLAG
  Species: Synthetic
  Promoter: read through
  Cloning method: Restriction Enzyme; 5′ cloning site HindIII (not destroyed); 3′ cloning site BamHI (not destroyed)
  Sequencing primers: 5′ cTATGGGTTCTGGTAGTG; 3′ cTTAACTACCCGATCCTG
Terms and licenses: Academic/Nonprofit Terms; Industry Terms: Not Available to Industry
Depositor comments: Please visit https://doi.org/10.1101/2023.04.21.537815 for bioRxiv preprint.
How to cite: pPOTv7-hygro-10FLAG was a gift from Samuel Dean & Keith Gull (Addgene plasmid # 179815 ; http://n2t.net/addgene:179815 ; RRID:Addgene_179815)
